>Addgene plasmid #142361 | TFORF0186 | addgene full sequence | sequence record 454972 | Addgene NGS Result
TTAATGTAGTCTTATGCAATACTCTTGTAGTCTTGCAACATGGTAACGATGAGTTAGCAACATGCCTTAC
AAGGAGAGAAAAAGCACCGTGCATGCCGATTGGTGGAAGTAAGGTGGTACGATCGTGCCTTATTAGGAAG
GCAACAGACGGGTCTGACATGGATTGGACGAACCACTGAATTGCCGCATTGCAGAGATATTGTATTTAAG
TGCCTAGCTCGATACATAAACGGGTCTCTCTGGTTAGACCAGATCTGAGCCTGGGAGCTCTCTGGCTAAC
TAGGGAACCCACTGCTTAAGCCTCAATAAAGCTTGCCTTGAGTGCTTCAAGTAGTGTGTGCCCGTCTGTT
GTGTGACTCTGGTAACTAGAGATCCCTCAGACCCTTTTAGTCAGTGTGGAAAATCTCTAGCAGTGGCGCC
CGAACAGGGACTTGAAAGCGAAAGGGAAACCAGAGGAGCTCTCTCGACGCAGGACTCGGCTTGCTGAAGC
GCGCACGGCAAGAGGCGAGGGGCGGCGACTGGTGAGTACGCCAAAAATTTTGACTAGCGGAGGCTAGAAG
GAGAGAGATGGGTGCGAGAGCGTCAGTATTAAGCGGGGGAGAATTAGATCGCGATGGGAAAAAATTCGGT
TAAGGCCAGGGGGAAAGAAAAAATATAAATTAAAACATATAGTATGGGCAAGCAGGGAGCTAGAACGATT
CGCAGTTAATCCTGGCCTGTTAGAAACATCAGAAGGCTGTAGACAAATACTGGGACAGCTACAACCATCC
CTTCAGACAGGATCAGAAGAACTTAGATCATTATATAATACAGTAGCAACCCTCTATTGTGTGCATCAAA
GGATAGAGATAAAAGACACCAAGGAAGCTTTAGACAAGATAGAGGAAGAGCAAAACAAAAGTAAGACCAC
CGCACAGCAAGCGGCCGCTGATCTTCAGACCTGGAGGAGGAGATATGAGGGACAATTGGAGAAGTGAATT
ATATAAATATAAAGTAGTAAAAATTGAACCATTAGGAGTAGCACCCACCAAGGCAAAGAGAAGAGTGGTG
CAGAGAGAAAAAAGAGCAGTGGGAATAGGAGCTTTGTTCCTTGGGTTCTTGGGAGCAGCAGGAAGCACTA
TGGGCGCAGCGTCAATGACGCTGACGGTACAGGCCAGACAATTATTGTCTGGTATAGTGCAGCAGCAGAA
CAATTTGCTGAGGGCTATTGAGGCGCAACAGCATCTGTTGCAACTCACAGTCTGGGGCATCAAGCAGCTC
CAGGCAAGAATCCTGGCTGTGGAAAGATACCTAAAGGATCAACAGCTCCTGGGGATTTGGGGTTGCTCTG
GAAAACTCATTTGCACCACTGCTGTGCCTTGGAATGCTAGTTGGAGTAATAAATCTCTGGAACAGATTTG
GAATCACACGACCTGGATGGAGTGGGACAGAGAAATTAACAATTACACAAGCTTAATACACTCCTTAATT
GAAGAATCGCAAAACCAGCAAGAAAAGAATGAACAAGAATTATTGGAATTAGATAAATGGGCAAGTTTGT
GGAATTGGTTTAACATAACAAATTGGCTGTGGTATATAAAATTATTCATAATGATAGTAGGAGGCTTGGT
AGGTTTAAGAATAGTTTTTGCTGTACTTTCTATAGTGAATAGAGTTAGGCAGGGATATTCACCATTATCG
TTTCAGACCCACCTCCCAACCCCGAGGGGACCCATGCATTGCATCTCAATTAGTCAGCAACCAGGTGTGG
AAAGTCCCCAGGCTCCCCAGCAGGCAGAAGTATGCAAAGCATGCGTCTCAATTAGTCAGCAACCATAGTC
CCGCCCCTAACTCCGCCCATCCCGCCCCTAACTCCGCCCAGTTCCGCCCATTCTCCGCCCCATGGCTGAC
TAATTTTTTTTATTTATGCAGAGGCCGAGGCCGCCTCGGCCTCTGAGCTATTCCAGAAGTAGTGAGGAGG
CTTTTTTGGAGGCCTAGGCTTTTGCAAAAAGCTTTCTAGAGGTACCACCGGAGCTTACCATGACCGAGTA
CAAGCCCACGGTGCGCCTCGCCACCCGCGACGACGTCCCCAGGGCCGTACGCACCCTCGCCGCCGCGTTC
GCCGACTACCCCGCCACGCGCCACACCGTCGATCCGGACCGCCACATCGAGCGGGTCACCGAGCTGCAAG
AACTCTTCCTCACGCGCGTCGGGCTCGACATCGGCAAGGTGTGGGTCGCGGACGACGGCGCCGCCGTGGC
GGTCTGGACCACGCCGGAGAGCGTCGAAGCGGGGGCGGTGTTCGCCGAGATCGGCCCGCGCATGGCCGAG
TTGAGCGGTTCCCGGCTGGCCGCGCAGCAACAGATGGAAGGCCTCCTGGCGCCGCACCGGCCCAAGGAGC
CCGCGTGGTTCCTGGCCACCGTCGGCGTCTCGCCCGACCACCAGGGCAAGGGTCTGGGCAGCGCCGTCGT
GCTCCCCGGAGTGGAGGCGGCCGAGCGCGCCGGGGTGCCCGCCTTCCTGGAGACCTCCGCGCCCCGCAAC
CTCCCCTTCTACGAGCGGCTCGGCTTCACCGTCACCGCCGACGTCGAGGTGCCCGAAGGACCGCGCACCT
GGTGCATGACCCGCAAGCCCGGTGCCAGTTAACGAATTCTAGATCTTGAGACAAATGGCAGTATTCATCC
ACAATTTTAAAAGAAAAGGGGGGATTGGGGGGTACAGTGCAGGGGAAAGAATAGTAGACATAATAGCAAC
AGACATACAAACTAAAGAATTACAAAAACAAATTACAAAAATTCAAAATTTTCGGGTTTATTACAGGGAC
AGCAGAGATCCACTTTGGCGCCGGCTCGAGGCCTGCAGGTGCAAAGATGGATAAAGTTTTAAACAGAGAG
GAATCTTTGCAGCTAATGGACCTTCTAGGTCTTGAAAGGAGTGGGAATTGGCTCCGGTGCCCGTCAGTGG
GCAGAGCGCACATCGCCCACAGTCCCCGAGAAGTTGGGGGGAGGGGTCGGCAATTGAACCGGTGCCTAGA
GAAGGTGGCGCGGGGTAAACTGGGAAAGTGATGTCGTGTACTGGCTCCGCCTTTTTCCCGAGGGTGGGGG
AGAACCGTATATAAGTGCAGTAGTCGCCGTGAACGTTCTTTTTCGCAACGGGTTTGCCGCCAGAACACAG
GTAAGTGCCGTGTGTGGTTCCCGCGGGCCTGGCCTCTTTACGGGTTATGGCCCTTGCGTGCCTTGAATTA
CTTCCACCTGGCTGCAGTACGTGATTCTTGATCCCGAGCTTCGGGTTGGAAGTGGGTGGGAGAGTTCGAG
GCCTTGCGCTTAAGGAGCCCCTTCGCCTCGTGCTTGAGTTGAGGCCTGGCCTGGGCGCTGGGGCCGCCGC
GTGCGAATCTGGTGGCACCTTCGCGCCTGTCTCGCTGCTTTCGATAAGTCTCTAGCCATTTAAAATTTTT
GATGACCTGCTGCGACGCTTTTTTTCTGGCAAGATAGTCTTGTAAATGCGGGCCAAGATCTGCACACTGG
TATTTCGGTTTTTGGGGCCGCGGGCGGCGACGGGGCCCGTGCGTCCCAGCGCACATGTTCGGCGAGGCGG
GGCCTGCGAGCGCGGCCACCGAGAATCGGACGGGGGTAGTCTCAAGCTGGCCGGCCTGCTCTGGTGCCTG
GCCTCGCGCCGCCGTGTATCGCCCCGCCCTGGGCGGCAAGGCTGGCCCGGTCGGCACCAGTTGCGTGAGC
GGAAAGATGGCCGCTTCCCGGCCCTGCTGCAGGGAGCTCAAAATGGAGGACGCGGCGCTCGGGAGAGCGG
GCGGGTGAGTCACCCACACAAAGGAAAAGGGCCTTTCCGTCCTCAGCCGTCGCTTCATGTGACTCCACGG
AGTACCGGGCGCCGTCCAGGCACCTCGATTAGTTCTCGAGCTTTTGGAGTACGTCGTCTTTAGGTTGGGG
GGAGGGGTTTTATGCGATGGAGTTTCCCCACACTGAGTGGGTGGAGACTGAAGTTAGGCCAGCTTGGCAC
TTGATGTAATTCTCCTTGGAATTTGCCCTTTTTGAGTTTGGATCTTGGTTCATTCTCAAGCCTCAGACAG
TGGTTCAAAGTTTTTTTCTTCCATTTCAGGTGTCGTGAGGCTAGCACCGCCACCATGGCTGCCCCTCCCA
AAGCTCCCATCCGTGTCAGGAATTTGACCATCAGAGCAGGAGCCCTCACTGGGAAGGAGAACAACATGCT
GCAGCCCGAGACCCACATCTTCACAGCCCCCGAGGAGGGGAGCTCCCAAGGGGCTCTGCTGCTTGGCCAG
GCCCCAGAACCTTTGTCTCTGCCCTGTACTCCAGTGACCTTGGAGCAGCAACTGGTTTCTCCTTCTGGGG
ATCCCCACAGGGCCCCTGCCCTGCCCAGCATATGCTCAACTCTGATCCTCCAGCCCTGTGCCACCCTTGA
CCCTCTTCTACTGCAGCCACAGGTCCCCAAAGTCTCTGACCAGGCTTTGGTTTCTGCCCACTCAGAGTGG
CAGCGGAAGCTGGAGGCCGCTGAGGCTCTGCTGACTCTGAGAAACTCTGCCCAGGCCCCTCCTGACTCCA
TCTCCCTGCACCAGCCTTGCAACCCACCAGCTCCTGCTGGAGATAAAGGATTCCAGCCTCCCAGCCCCTC
TCTCCGCCCCAGGCCAGCCAGCTCCATCTCGCTGCCTATTGGACATCTGGGATGCATCTCCCTCTTGAGC
TAGTAATGAACTAGTCCGTAACTTGAAAGTATTTCGATTTCTTGGCTTTATATATCTTGTGGAAAGGACG
AGGCGTCGACGAATTTAGTTGAGAAACGCGTTAAGTCGACAATCAACCTCTGGATTACAAAATTTGTGAA
AGATTGACTGGTATTCTTAACTATGTTGCTCCTTTTACGCTATGTGGATACGCTGCTTTAATGCCTTTGT
ATCATGCTATTGCTTCCCGTATGGCTTTCATTTTCTCCTCCTTGTATAAATCCTGGTTGCTGTCTCTTTA
TGAGGAGTTGTGGCCCGTTGTCAGGCAACGTGGCGTGGTGTGCACTGTGTTTGCTGACGCAACCCCCACT
GGTTGGGGCATTGCCACCACCTGTCAGCTCCTTTCCGGGACTTTCGCTTTCCCCCTCCCTATTGCCACGG
CGGAACTCATCGCCGCCTGCCTTGCCCGCTGCTGGACAGGGGCTCGGCTGTTGGGCACTGACAATTCCGT
GGTGTTGTCGGGGAAATCATCGTCCTTTCCTTGGCTGCTCGCCTGTGTTGCCACCTGGATTCTGCGCGGG
ACGTCCTTCTGCTACGTCCCTTCGGCCCTCAATCCAGCGGACCTTCCTTCCCGCGGCCTGCTGCCGGCTC
TGCGGCCTCTTCCGCGTCTTCGCCTTCGCCCTCAGACGAGTCGGATCTCCCTTTGGGCCGCCTCCCCGCG
TCGACTTTAAGACCAATGACTTACAAGGCAGCTGTAGATCTTAGCCACTTTTTAAAAGAAAAGGGGGGAC
TGGAAGGGCTAATTCACTCCCAACGAAGACAAGATCTGCTTTTTGCTTGTACTGGGTCTCTCTGGTTAGA
CCAGATCTGAGCCTGGGAGCTCTCTGGCTAACTAGGGAACCCACTGCTTAAGCCTCAATAAAGCTTGCCT
TGAGTGCTTCAAGTAGTGTGTGCCCGTCTGTTGTGTGACTCTGGTAACTAGAGATCCCTCAGACCCTTTT
AGTCAGTGTGGAAAATCTCTAGCAGTACGTATAGTAGTTCATGTCATCTTATTATTCAGTATTTATAACT
TGCAAAGAAATGAATATCAGAGAGTGAGAGGAACTTGTTTATTGCAGCTTATAATGGTTACAAATAAAGC
AATAGCATCACAAATTTCACAAATAAAGCATTTTTTTCACTGCATTCTAGTTGTGGTTTGTCCAAACTCA
TCAATGTATCTTATCATGTCTGGCTCTAGCTATCCCGCCCCTAACTCCGCCCATCCCGCCCCTAACTCCG
CCCAGTTCCGCCCATTCTCCGCCCCATGGCTGACTAATTTTTTTTATTTATGCAGAGGCCGAGGCCGCCT
CGGCCTCTGAGCTATTCCAGAAGTAGTGAGGAGGCTTTTTTGGAGGCCTAGGGACGTACCCAATTCGCCC
TATAGTGAGTCGTATTACGCGCGCTCACTGGCCGTCGTTTTACAACGTCGTGACTGGGAAAACCCTGGCG
TTACCCAACTTAATCGCCTTGCAGCACATCCCCCTTTCGCCAGCTGGCGTAATAGCGAAGAGGCCCGCAC
CGATCGCCCTTCCCAACAGTTGCGCAGCCTGAATGGCGAATGGG
[124 nt withheld, positions 6275-6398]
C
[91 nt withheld, positions 6400-6490]
A
[49 nt withheld, positions 6492-6540]
CCTTTGACGTTGGAGTCCACGTTCTTT
[37 nt withheld, positions 6568-6604]
ACCCTATCTCGGTCTATTCTTTTGATTTATAAGGGATTTTGCCGATTTCGGCCTATTGGTTAAAAAATGA
GCTGATTTAACAAAAATTTAACGCGAATTTTAACAAAATATTAACGCTTACAATTTAGGTGGCACTTTTC
GGGGAAATGTGCGCGGAACCCCTATTTGTTTATTTTTCTAAATACATTCAAATATGTATCCGCTCATGAG
ACAATAACCCTGATAAATGCTTCAATAATATTGAAAAAGGAAGAGTATGAGTATTCAACATTTCCGTGTC
GCCCTTATTCCCTTTTTTGCGGCATTTTGCCTTCCTGTTTTTGCTCACCCAGAAACGCTGGTGAAAGTAA
AAGATGCTGAAGATCAGTTGGGTGCACGAGTGGGTTACATCGAACTGGATCTCAACAGCGGTAAGATCCT
TGAGAGTTTTCGCCCCGAAGAACGTTTTCCAATGATGAGCACTTTTAAAGTTCTGCTATGTGGCGCGGTA
TTATCCCGTATTGACGCCGGGCAAGAGCAACTCGGTCGCCGCATACACTATTCTCAGAATGACTTGGTTG
AGTACTCACCAGTCACAGAAAAGCATCTTACGGATGGCATGACAGTAAGAGAATTATGCAGTGCTGCCAT
AACCATGAGTGATAACACTGCGGCCAACTTACTTCTGACAACGATCGGAGGACCGAAGGAGCTAACCGCT
TTTTTGCACAACATGGGGGATCATGTAACTCGCCTTGATCGTTGGGAACCGGAGCTGAATGAAGCCATAC
CAAACGACGAGCGTGACACCACGATGCCTGTAGCAATGGCAACAACGTTGCGCAAACTATTAACTGGCGA
ACTACTTACTCTAGCTTCCCGGCAACAATTAATAGACTGGATGGAGGCGGATAAAGTTGCAGGACCACTT
CTGCGCTCGGCCCTTCCGGCTGGCTGGTTTATTGCTGATAAATCTGGAGCCGGTGAGCGTGGGTCTCGCG
GTATCATTGCAGCACTGGGGCCAGATGGTAAGCCCTCCCGTATCGTAGTTATCTACACGACGGGGAGTCA
GGCAACTATGGATGAACGAAATAGACAGATCGCTGAGATAGGTGCCTCACTGATTAAGCATTGGTAACTG
TCAGACCAAGTTTACTCATATATACTTTAGATTGATTTAAAACTTCATTTTTAATTTAAAAGGATCTAGG
TGAAGATCCTTTTTGATAATCTCATGACCAAAATCCCTTAACGTGAGTTTTCGTTCCACTGAGCGTCAGA
CCCCGTAGAAAAGATCAAAGGATCTTCTTGAGATCCTTTTTTTCTGCGCGTAATCTGCTGCTTGCAAACA
AAAAAACCACCGCTACCAGCGGTGGTTTGTTTGCCGGATCAAGAGCTACCAACTCTTTTTCCGAAGGTAA
CTGGCTTCAGCAGAGCGCAGATACCAAATACTGTTCTTCTAGTGTAGCCGTAGTTAGGCCACCACTTCAA
GAACTCTGTAGCACCGCCTACATACCTCGCTCTGCTAATCCTGTTACCAGTGGCTGCTGCCAGTGGCGAT
AAGTCGTGTCTTACCGGGTTGGACTCAAGACGATAGTTACCGGATAAGGCGCAGCGGTCGGGCTGAACGG
GGGGTTCGTGCACACAGCCCAGCTTGGAGCGAACGACCTACACCGAACTGAGATACCTACAGCGTGAGCT
ATGAGAAAGCGCCACGCTTCCCGAAGGGAGAAAGGCGGACAGGTATCCGGTAAGCGGCAGGGTCGGAACA
GGAGAGCGCACGAGGGAGCTTCCAGGGGGAAACGCCTGGTATCTTTATAGTCCTGTCGGGTTTCGCCACC
TCTGACTTGAGCGTCGATTTTTGTGATGCTCGTCAGGGGGGCGGAGCCTATGGAAAAACGCCAGCAACGC
GGCCTTTTTACGGTTCCTGGCCTTTTGCTGGCCTTTTGCTCACATGTTCTTTCCTGCGTTATCCCCTGAT
TCTGTGGATAACCGTATTACCGCCTTTGAGTGAGCTGATACCGCTCGCCGCAGCCGAACGACCGAGCGCA
GCGAGTCAGTGAGCGAGGAAGCGGAAGAGCGCCCAATACGCAAACCGCCTCTCCCCGCGCGTTGGCCGAT
TCATTAATGCAGCTGGCACGACAGGTTTCCCGACTGGAAAGCGGGCAGTGAGCGCAACGCAATTAATGTG
AGTTAGCTCACTCATTAGGCACCCCAGGCTTTACACTTTATGCTTCCGGCTCGTATGTTGTGTGGAATTG
TGAGCGGATAACAATTTCACACAGGAAACAGCTATGACCATGATTACGCCAAGCGCGCAATTAACCCTCA
CTAAAGGGAACAAAAGCTGGAGCTGCAAGC
Features (pLannotate 1.2.2; 31 found; start..end, strand, type, name):
      5..231     +  promoter       RSV promoter: Rous sarcoma virus enhancer/promoter
    232..412     +  LTR            5' LTR (truncated): truncated 5' long terminal repeat (LTR) from HIV-1
    459..584     +  misc_feature   HIV-1 Ψ: packaging signal of human immunodeficiency virus type 1
    568..931     +  CDS            HIV-1 gag (fragment): gag protein from human immunodeficiency virus 1; gag
   1077..1310    +  misc_feature   RRE: The Rev response element (RRE) of HIV-1 allows for Rev-dependent mRNA export from the nucleus to the cytoplasm.
   1687..1713    +  CDS            Rev (fragment): human immunodeficiency virus 1 (HIV-1) Rev protein; rev; enhances nuclear export of unspliced and incompletely spliced viral mRNAs
   1720..1743    +  promoter       SV40 promoter (fragment): SV40 early promoter
   1744..1815    +  promoter       SV40 promoter (fragment): SV40 enhancer and early promoter
   1839..1974    +  rep_origin     SV40 ori: SV40 origin of replication
   2020..2616    +  CDS            PuroR (fragment): puromycin N-acetyltransferase; pac from Streptomyces; confers resistance to puromycin
   2665..2782    +  misc_feature   cPPT/CTS: central polypurine tract and central termination sequence of HIV-1
   2847..2913    +  CDS            small t antigen (fragment): SV40 (simian virus 40) small t antigen
   2920..4098    +  promoter       EF-1α promoter: strong constitutive promoter for human elongation factor EF-1α
   4115..4690    +  CDS            DMRTC1: DMRTC_HUMAN - Experimental evidence at transcript level: Swiss-Prot protein existence level 2. From Homo sapiens (Human).
   4706..4759    +  promoter       U6 promoter (fragment): RNA polymerase III promoter for human U6 snRNA
   4801..5389    +  misc_feature   WPRE: woodchuck hepatitis virus posttranscriptional regulatory element
   5440..5459    +  misc_feature   cPPT/CTS (fragment): central polypurine tract and central termination sequence of HIV-1
   5461..5694    +  LTR            3' LTR (ΔU3): self-inactivating 3' long terminal repeat (LTR) from HIV-1
   5772..5893    +  polyA_signal   SV40 poly(A) signal: SV40 polyadenylation signal
   5933..6068    +  rep_origin     SV40 ori: SV40 origin of replication
   6089..6107    -  promoter       T7 promoter: promoter for bacteriophage T7 RNA polymerase
   6115..6270    +  CDS            lacZα (fragment): LacZα fragment of β-galactosidase; lacZ fragment
   6275..6703    +  rep_origin     f1 ori (sequence partly withheld): f1 bacteriophage origin of replication; arrow indicates direction of (+) strand synthesis
   6756..6860    +  promoter       AmpR promoter: bla
   6861..7721    +  CDS            AmpR: β-lactamase; bla; confers resistance to ampicillin, carbenicillin, and related antibiotics
   7892..8480    +  rep_origin     ori: high-copy-number ColE1/pMB1/pBR322/pUC origin of replication
   8663..8755    +  CDS            lacI (fragment): lac repressor; lacI; The lac repressor binds to the lac operator to inhibit transcription in E. coli. This inhibition can be relieved by adding lactose or isopropyl-β-D-thiogalactopyranoside (IPTG).
   8768..8789    +  protein_bind   CAP binding site: CAP binding activates transcription in the presence of cAMP. E. coli catabolite activator protein
   8804..8834    +  promoter       lac promoter: promoter for the E. coli lac operon
   8842..8858    +  protein_bind   lac operator: The lac repressor binds to the lac operator to inhibit transcription in E. coli. This inhibition can be relieved by adding lactose or isopropyl-β-D-thiogalactopyranoside (IPTG). lac repressor encoded by lacI
   8903..8921    +  promoter       T3 promoter: promoter for bacteriophage T3 RNA polymerase
