[The description below was written by a language model from this plasmid's Addgene catalogue record and pLannotate feature annotations shown in this document.]
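Description:
TFORF0186 is a lentiviral mammalian expression plasmid built on the pLX_TRC317 backbone and carrying the human transcription factor DMRTC1 (also known as DMRTC1B) as a synthesized open reading frame. It belongs to a large barcoded transcription factor ORF collection: each clone pairs its ORF with a unique 24-bp barcode, so that the factor present in a given cell can be identified by sequencing in pooled overexpression screens, such as those used to map directed differentiation. The barcode is not annotated as a separate feature in the table. In bacteria the plasmid replicates from a high-copy ColE1/pUC-type origin and is selected with ampicillin through β-lactamase. An f1 origin and remnants of lac/T7/T3 cloning sequences are also present in the backbone. The depositor notes that the plasmid can recombine, which is common for LTR-containing vectors.

The transfer cassette follows a third-generation, self-inactivating design. An RSV promoter fused to a truncated HIV-1 5' LTR drives genomic RNA production in packaging cells. It is followed by the Ψ packaging signal with a gag fragment, the Rev response element for nuclear export, and a cPPT/CTS element that aids nuclear import. The cassette ends in a ΔU3 3' LTR, with an SV40 polyadenylation signal downstream. Within the provirus, an SV40 early promoter expresses puromycin N-acetyltransferase for selecting transduced cells. The strong constitutive EF-1α promoter separately drives the DMRTC1 coding sequence, and a downstream WPRE enhances transcript stability and expression. The short U6 promoter fragment annotated between the ORF and the WPRE is probably a leftover backbone sequence rather than a functional Pol III unit. The sequenced record totals 8,944 nt, consistent with the stated backbone and insert sizes.
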