Addgene plasmid #142361: TFORF0186
Purpose: Lentiviral vector for overexpressing transcription factor ORFs with unique 24-bp barcodes. Barcodes facilitate identification of transcription factors in pooled screens.
Depositing lab: Feng Zhang. Depositing organization: Broad Institute. Publication: A transcription factor atlas of directed differentiation. Joung J, Ma S, Tay T, Geiger-Schuller KR, Kirchgatterer PC, Verdine VK, Guo B, Arias-Garcia MA, Allen WE, Singh A, Kuksenko O, Abudayyeh OO, Gootenberg JS, Fu Z, Macrae RK, Buenrostro JD, Regev A, Zhang F. Cell. 2023 Jan 5;186(1):209-229.e26. doi: 10.1016/j.cell.2022.11.026. PubMed 36608654.
Backbone
  Vector backbone: pLX_TRC317
  Backbone manufacturer: Broad Institute Genetic Perturbation Platform
  Backbone size w/o insert (bp): 8264
  Vector type: Mammalian Expression, Lentiviral
  Selectable markers: Puromycin
Growth in bacteria
  Bacterial resistance: Ampicillin, 100 μg/mL
  Growth temperature: 30°C
  Growth strain: NEB Stable
  Copy number: High Copy
Gene/Insert
  Gene/Insert name: DMRTC1
  Species: H. sapiens (human)
  Insert size (bp): 680
  Entrez Gene: DMRTC1 (a.k.a. DMRTC1B)
  Promoter: EF1a
  Cloning method: Unknown
  Sequencing primers: 5′ GGGTGGAGACTGAAGTTAGGCCAG; 3′ CACATAGCGTAAAAGGAGCAACATAG
Terms and licenses: Academic/Nonprofit Terms; Industry Terms: Not Available to Industry
Depositor comments: XM_017029725,XM_005262288,XM_005262287,NM_033053,ENST00000595412 . The transcription factor ORF portion of this plasmid was synthesized by Genewiz. Please test multiple small colonies in case of plasmid recombination. To make this collection available in a timely manner, a portion of this collection was not fully sequenced by Addgene. If an Addgene verified full plasmid sequence is not available, please contact us prior to placing an order to request the full sequence.
How to cite: TFORF0186 was a gift from Feng Zhang (Addgene plasmid # 142361 ; http://n2t.net/addgene:142361 ; RRID:Addgene_142361)
