>Addgene plasmid #142361 | TFORF0186 | depositor partial sequence | sequence record 279221 | Insert
ACCGCCACCATGGCTGCCCCTCCCAAAGCTCCCATCCGTGTCAGGAATTTGACCATCAGAGCAGGAGCCC
TCACTGGGAAGGAGAACAACATGCTGCAGCCCGAGACCCACATCTTCACAGCCCCCGAGGAGGGGAGCTC
CCAAGGGGCTCTGCTGCTTGGCCAGGCCCCAGAACCTTTGTCTCTGCCCTGTACTCCAGTGACCTTGGAG
CAGCAACTGGTTTCTCCTTCTGGGGATCCCCACAGGGCCCCTGCCCTGCCCAGCATATGCTCAACTCTGA
TCCTCCAGCCCTGTGCCACCCTTGACCCTCTTCTACTGCAGCCACAGGTCCCCAAAGTCTCTGACCAGGC
TTTGGTTTCTGCCCACTCAGAGTGGCAGCGGAAGCTGGAGGCCGCTGAGGCTCTGCTGACTCTGAGAAAC
TCTGCCCAGGCCCCTCCTGACTCCATCTCCCTGCACCAGCCTTGCAACCCACCAGCTCCTGCTGGAGATA
AAGGATTCCAGCCTCCCAGCCCCTCTCTCCGCCCCAGGCCAGCCAGCTCCATCTCGCTGCCTATTGGACA
TCTGGGATGCATCTCCCTCTTGAGCTAGTAATGAACTAGTCCGTAACTTGAAAGTATTTCGATTTCTTGG
CTTTATATATCTTGTGGAAAGGACGAGGCGTCGACGAATTTAGTTGAGAA
