>Addgene plasmid #142361 | TFORF0186 | depositor partial sequence | sequence record 279222 | Barcode
GGCGTCGACGAATTTAGTTGAGAA
